Addgene plasmid #31985: pcDNA3.1(+)Flag-His-ATM wt
Purpose: Mammalian expression of human ATM with Flag and His tags
Depositing lab: Michael Kastan. Depositing organization: Johns Hopkins University and School of Medicine. Publication: Activation of the ATM kinase by ionizing radiation and phosphorylation of p53. Canman CE, Lim DS, Cimprich KA, Taya Y, Tamai K, Sakaguchi K, Appella E, Kastan MB, Siliciano JD. Science. 1998 Sep 11;281(5383):1677-9. 10.1126/science.281.5383.1677 PubMed 9733515.
Backbone
  Vector backbone: pcDNA3.1
  Backbone manufacturer: Invitrogen
  Backbone size w/o insert (bp): 5428
  Vector type: Mammalian Expression
  Selectable markers: Neomycin (select with G418)
Growth in bacteria
  Bacterial resistance: Ampicillin, 100 μg/mL
  Growth temperature: 30°C
  Growth strain: Stbl2
  Growth instructions: After transformation, grow for 2 days at 30 degrees. Ignore colonies that grow after 1 day. Let grow for a full 2 days.
  Copy number: Unknown
Gene/Insert
  Gene/Insert name: ATM wild-type (alt names: ATI; ATA; ATDC)
  Species: H. sapiens (human)
  Insert size (bp): 9581
  Mutation: 3' UTR of 400 nucl.
  GenBank ID: NP_000042.3/71902540
  Entrez Gene: ATM (a.k.a. AT1, ATA, ATC, ATD, ATDC, ATE, TEL1, TELO1)
  Tag / fusion protein: Flag (N terminal on backbone); HIS (N terminal on backbone)
  Cloning method: Restriction Enzyme; 5′ cloning site XhoI-SalI Ligation (destroyed during cloning); 3′ cloning site XhoI (not destroyed)
  Sequencing primers: 5′ T7
Resource information
  A portion of this plasmid was derived from a plasmid made by: ATM cDNA generated by Dr's Yael Ziv and Yossi Shiloh and with this cDNA Dr. Dae Sik Lim/laboratory of Michael Kastan sub-cloned it
Terms and licenses: Academic/Nonprofit Terms; Industry Terms: Not Available to Industry
How to cite: pcDNA3.1(+)Flag-His-ATM wt was a gift from Michael Kastan (Addgene plasmid # 31985 ; http://n2t.net/addgene:31985 ; RRID:Addgene_31985)
