[The description below was written by a language model from this plasmid's Addgene catalogue record.]
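Description:
pcDNA3.1(+)Flag-His-ATM wt is a mammalian expression plasmid built on the Invitrogen pcDNA3.1 backbone (about 5.4 kb without insert) that carries the full-length wild-type human ATM cDNA. ATM is the large serine/threonine kinase mutated in ataxia-telangiectasia and a central transducer of the DNA double-strand break response. The insert is roughly 9.6 kb and includes about 400 nucleotides of 3' UTR. It was placed into the vector by restriction cloning: the 5' junction is an XhoI–SalI compatible-end ligation that destroyed both sites, while the 3' XhoI site remains intact. Flag and His tags sit at the N terminus, encoded upstream of the insert on the vector side, so the expressed protein can be detected or immunoprecipitated with anti-Flag reagents and captured by metal-affinity methods.

The record provides no feature table and does not list the regulatory elements. pcDNA3.1 vectors generally drive expression from the CMV immediate-early promoter, and the use of a T7 primer for 5' sequencing fits the T7 promoter site that lies upstream of the cloning region in this backbone. The plasmid is maintained in bacteria under ampicillin selection, and a neomycin resistance marker allows G418 selection of stably transfected mammalian cells. Copy number is recorded as unknown. The record specifies a recombination-deficient host strain and reduced growth temperature, which suggests that the large ATM insert is prone to instability during propagation. The construct is intended for transient or stable expression of tagged wild-type ATM. The associated publication concerns ATM kinase activation by ionizing radiation and phosphorylation of p53.
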