>Addgene plasmid #31985 | pcDNA3.1(+)Flag-His-ATM wt | addgene partial sequence | sequence record 59120 | T7 5'-TAATACGACTCACTATAGGG-3'
CGAGCTCGGATCCACTAGTAACGGCCGCCAGTGTGCTGGAATTCTGCAGATATCCATCACACTGGCGGCC
GCTCGACCACCATGGACTACAAGGACGATGACGACAAGATGCATCATCATCATCATCATATGAGTCTAGT
ACTTAATGATCTGCTTATCTGCTGCCGTCAACTAGAACATGATAGAGCTACAGAACGAAAGAAAGAAGTT
GAGAAATTTAAGCGCCTGATTCGAGATCCTGAAACAATTAAACATCTAGATCGGCATTCAGATTCCAAAC
AAGGAAAATATTTGAATTGGGATGCTGTTTTTAGATTTTTACAGAAATATATTCAGAAAGAAACAGAATG
TCTGAGAATAGCAAAACCAAATGTATCAGCCTCAACACAAGCCTCCAGGCAGAAAAAGATGCAGGAAATC
AGTAGTTTGGTCAAATACTTCATCAAATGTGCAAACAGAAGAGCACCTAGGCTAAAATGTCAAGAACTCT
TAAATTATATCATGGATACAGTGAAAGATTCATCTAATGGTGCTATTTACGGAGCTGATTGTAGCAACAT
ACTACTCAAAGACATTCTTTCTGTGAGAAAATACTGGTGTGAAATATCTCAGCAACAGTGGTTAGAATTG
TTCTCTGTGTACTTCAGGCTCTATCTGAAACCTTCACAAGATGTTCATAGAGTTTTAGTGGCTAGAATAA
TTCATGCTGTTACCAAAGGATGCTGTTCTCAGACTGACGGATTAAATTCCAAATTTTTGGACTTTTTTTC
CAAGGCTATTCAGTGTGCGAGACAAGAAAAGAGCTCTTCAGGTCTAAATCATATCTTAGCAGCTCTTACT
ATCTTCCTCAAGACTTTGGCTGTCAACTTTCGAATTCGAG
