>Addgene plasmid #31985 | pcDNA3.1(+)Flag-His-ATM wt | addgene partial sequence | sequence record 101120 | CMV-F 5'-CGCAAATGGGCGGTAGGCGTG-3'
CTATATAAGCAGAGCTCTCTGGCTAACTAGAGAACCCACTGCTTACTGGCTTATCGAAATTAATACGACT
CACTATAGGGAGACCCAAGCTTGGTACCGAGCTCGGATCCACTAGTAACGGCCGCCAGTGTGCTGGAATT
CTGCAGATATCCATCACACTGGCGGC
