>Addgene plasmid #31985 | pcDNA3.1(+)Flag-His-ATM wt | addgene partial sequence | sequence record 164035 | Kastan-S 5'-CCCTCTCTCAGCGAAGTG-3'
AGGAACTGTCCCCATTGGTGAATTTCTTGTTAACAATGAAGATGGTGCTCATAAAAGATACAGGCCAAAT
GATTTCAGTGCCTTTCAGTGCCAAAAGAAAATGATGGAGGTGCAAAAAAAGTCTTTTGAAGAGAAATATG
AAGTCTTCATGGATGTTTGCCAAAATTTTCAACCAGTTTTCCGTTACTTCTGCATGGAAAAATTCTTGGA
TCCAGCTATTTGGTTTGAGAAGCGATTGGCTTATACGCGCAGTGTAGCTACTTCTTCTATTGTTGGTTAC
ATACTTGGACTTGGTGATAGACATGTACAGAATATCTTGATAAATGAGCAGTCAGCAGAACTTGTACATA
TAGATCTAGGTGTTGCTTTTGAACAGGGCAAAATCCTTCCTACTCCTGAGACAGTTCCTTTTAGACTCAC
CAGAGATATTGTGGATGGCATGGGCATTACGGGTGTTGAAGGTGTCTTCAGAAGATGCTGTGAGAAAACC
ATGGAAGTGATGAGAAACTCTCAGGAAACTCTGTTAACCATTGTAGAGGTCCTTCTATATGATCCACTCT
TTGACTGGACCATGAATCCTTTGAAAGCTTTGTATTTACAGCAGAGGCCGGAAGATGAAACTGAGCTTCA
CCCTACTCTGAATGCAGATGACCAAGAATGCAAACGAAATCTCAGTGATATTGACCAGAGTTTCAACAAA
GTAGCTGAACGTGTCTTAATGAGACTACAAGAGAAACTGAAAGGAGTGGAAGAAGGCACTGTGCTCAGTG
TTGGTGGACAAGTGAATTTGCTCATACAGCAGGCCATAGACCCCAAAAATCTCAGCCGACTTTTCCCAGG
ATGGAAAGCTTGGGTGTGATCTTCAGTATATGAATTACCCTTTCATTCAGCCTTTAGAAATTATATTTTA
GCCTTTATTTTTAACCTGCCAACATACTTTAAGTAGGGATTAATATTTAAGTGAACTATTGTGGGTTTTT
